>Addgene plasmid #79634 | pLV_Zika_Flag_NS3 | depositor full sequence | sequence record 148802 | Full Sequence
TATGCCAAGTACGCCCCCTATTGACGTCAATGACGGTAAATGGCCCGCCTGGCATTATGCCCAGTACATG
ACCTTATGGGACTTTCCTACTTGGCAGTACATCTACGTATTAGTCATCGCTATTACCATGGTGATGCGGT
TTTGGCAGTACATCAATGGGCGTGGATAGCGGTTTGACTCACGGGGATTTCCAAGTCTCCACCCCATTGA
CGTCAATGGGAGTTTGTTTTGGCACCAAAATCAACGGGACTTTCCAAAATGTCGTAACAACTCCGCCCCA
TTGACGCAAATGGGCGGTAGGCGTGTACGGTGGGAGGTCTATATAAGCAGCGCGTTTTGCCTGTACTGGG
TCTCTCTGGTTAGACCAGATCTGAGCCTGGGAGCTCTCTGGCTAACTAGGGAACCCACTGCTTAAGCCTC
AATAAAGCTTGCCTTGAGTGCTTCAAGTAGTGTGTGCCCGTCTGTTGTGTGACTCTGGTAACTAGAGATC
CCTCAGACCCTTTTAGTCAGTGTGGAAAATCTCTAGCAGTGGCGCCCGAACAGGGACTTGAAAGCGAAAG
GGAAACCAGAGGAGCTCTCTCGACGCAGGACTCGGCTTGCTGAAGCGCGCACGGCAAGAGGCGAGGGGCG
GCGACTGGTGAGTACGCCAAAAATTTTGACTAGCGGAGGCTAGAAGGAGAGAGATGGGTGCGAGAGCGTC
AGTATTAAGCGGGGGAGAATTAGATCGCGATGGGAAAAAATTCGGTTAAGGCCAGGGGGAAAGAAAAAAT
ATAAATTAAAACATATAGTATGGGCAAGCAGGGAGCTAGAACGATTCGCAGTTAATCCTGGCCTGTTAGA
AACATCAGAAGGCTGTAGACAAATACTGGGACAGCTACAACCATCCCTTCAGACAGGATCAGAAGAACTT
AGATCATTATATAATACAGTAGCAACCCTCTATTGTGTGCATCAAAGGATAGAGATAAAAGACACCAAGG
AAGCTTTAGACAAGATAGAGGAAGAGCAAAACAAAAGTAAGACCACCGCACAGCAAGCGGCCGCTGATCT
TCAGACCTGGAGGAGGAGATATGAGGGACAATTGGAGAAGTGAATTATATAAATATAAAGTAGTAAAAAT
TGAACCATTAGGAGTAGCACCCACCAAGGCAAAGAGAAGAGTGGTGCAGAGAGAAAAAAGAGCAGTGGGA
ATAGGAGCTTTGTTCCTTGGGTTCTTGGGAGCAGCAGGAAGCACTATGGGCGCAGCGTCAATGACGCTGA
CGGTACAGGCCAGACAATTATTGTCTGGTATAGTGCAGCAGCAGAACAATTTGCTGAGGGCTATTGAGGC
GCAACAGCATCTGTTGCAACTCACAGTCTGGGGCATCAAGCAGCTCCAGGCAAGAATCCTGGCTGTGGAA
AGATACCTAAAGGATCAACAGCTCCTGGGGATTTGGGGTTGCTCTGGAAAACTCATTTGCACCACTGCTG
TGCCTTGGAATGCTAGTTGGAGTAATAAATCTCTGGAACAGATTTGGAATCACACGACCTGGATGGAGTG
GGACAGAGAAATTAACAATTACACAAGCTTAATACACTCCTTAATTGAAGAATCGCAAAACCAGCAAGAA
AAGAATGAACAAGAATTATTGGAATTAGATAAATGGGCAAGTTTGTGGAATTGGTTTAACATAACAAATT
GGCTGTGGTATATAAAATTATTCATAATGATAGTAGGAGGCTTGGTAGGTTTAAGAATAGTTTTTGCTGT
ACTTTCTATAGTGAATAGAGTTAGGCAGGGATATTCACCATTATCGTTTCAGACCCACCTCCCAACCCCG
AGGGGACCCGACAGGCCCGAAGGAATAGAAGAAGAAGGTGGAGAGAGAGACAGAGACAGATCCATTCGAT
TAGTGAACGGATCGGCACTGCGTGCGCCAATTCTGCAGACAAATGGCAGTATTCATCCACAATTTTAAAA
GAAAAGGGGGGATTGGGGGGTACAGTGCAGGGGAAAGAATAGTAGACATAATAGCAACAGACATACAAAC
TAAAGAATTACAAAAACAAATTACAAAAATTCAAAATTTTCGGGTTTATTACAGGGACAGCAGAGATCCA
GTTTGGTTAATTCTAGTGGATCTGCGATCGCTCCGGTGCCCGTCAGTGGGCAGAGCGCACATCGCCCACA
GTCCCCGAGAAGTTGGGGGGAGGGGTCGGCAATTGAACGGGTGCCTAGAGAAGGTGGCGCGGGGTAAACT
GGGAAAGTGATGTCGTGTACTGGCTCCGCCTTTTTCCCGAGGGTGGGGGAGAACCGTATATAAGTGCAGT
AGTCGCCGTGAACGTTCTTTTTCGCAACGGGTTTGCCGCCAGAACACAGCTGAAGCTTCGAGGGGCTCGC
ATCTCTCCTTCACGCGCCCGCCGCCCTACCTGAGGCCGCCATCCACGCCGGTTGAGTCGCGTTCTGCCGC
CTCCCGCCTGTGGTGCCTCCTGAACTGCGTCCGCCGTCTAGGTAAGTTTAAAGCTCAGGTCGAGACCGGG
CCTTTGTCCGGCGCTCCCTTGGAGCCTACCTAGACTCAGCCGGCTCTCCACGCTTTGCCTGACCCTGCTT
GCTCAACTCTACGTCTTTGTTTCGTTTTCTGTTCTGCGCCGTTACAGATCCAAGCTGTGACCGGCGCCTA
CCACCGGTCACCATGGCCGACTACAAAGACGACGATGACAAGTCCGGGAGTGGTGCTCTATGGGATGTGC
CTGCTCCCAAGGAAGTAAAAAAGGGGGAGACCACAGATGGAGTGTACAGAGTAATGACTCGTAGACTGCT
AGGTTCAACACAAGTTGGAGTGGGAGTTATGCAAGAGGGGGTCTTTCACACTATGTGGCACGTCACAAAA
GGATCCGCGCTGAGAAGCGGTGAAGGGAGACTTGATCCATACTGGGGAGATGTCAAGCAGGATCTGGTGT
CATACTGTGGTCCATGGAAGCTAGATGCCGCCTGGGATGGGCACAGCGAGGTGCAGCTCTTGGCCGTGCC
CCCCGGAGAGAGAGCGAGGAACATCCAGACTCTGCCCGGAATATTTAAGACAAAGGATGGGGACATTGGA
GCGGTTGCGCTGGATTACCCAGCAGGAACTTCAGGATCTCCAATCCTAGACAAGTGTGGGAGAGTGATAG
GACTTTATGGCAATGGGGTCGTGATCAAAAACGGGAGTTATGTTAGTGCCATCACCCAAGGGAGGAGGGA
GGAAGAGACTCCTGTTGAGTGCTTCGAGCCCTCGATGCTGAAGAAGAAGCAGCTAACTGTCTTAGACTTG
CATCCTGGAGCTGGGAAAACCAGGAGAGTTCTTCCTGAAATAGTCCGTGAAGCCATAAAAACAAGACTCC
GTACTGTGATCTTAGCTCCAACCAGGGTTGTCGCTGCTGAAATGGAGGAGGCCCTTAGAGGGCTTCCAGT
GCGTTATATGACAACAGCAGTCAATGTCACCCACTCTGGAACAGAAATCGTCGACTTAATGTGCCATGCC
ACCTTCACTTCACGTCTACTACAGCCAATCAGAGTCCCCAACTATAATCTGTATATTATGGATGAGGCCC
ACTTCACAGATCCCTCAAGTATAGCAGCAAGAGGATACATTTCAACAAGGGTTGAGATGGGCGAGGCGGC
TGCCATCTTCATGACCGCCACGCCACCAGGAACCCGTGACGCATTTCCGGACTCCAACTCACCAATTATG
GACACCGAAGTGGAAGTCCCAGAGAGAGCCTGGAGCTCAGGCTTTGATTGGGTGACGGATCATTCTGGAA
AAACAGTTTGGTTTGTTCCAAGCGTGAGGAACGGCAATGAGATCGCAGCTTGTCTGACAAAGGCTGGAAA
ACGGGTCATACAGCTCAGCAGAAAGACTTTTGAGACAGAGTTCCAGAAAACAAAACATCAAGAGTGGGAC
TTTGTCGTGACAACTGACATTTCAGAGATGGGCGCCAACTTTAAAGCTGACCGTGTCATAGATTCCAGGA
GATGCCTAAAGCCGGTCATACTTGATGGCGAGAGAGTCATTCTGGCTGGACCCATGCCTGTCACACATGC
CAGCGCTGCCCAGAGGAGGGGGCGCATAGGCAGGAATCCCAACAAACCTGGAGATGAGTATCTGTATGGA
GGTGGGTGCGCAGAGACTGACGAAGACCATGCACACTGGCTTGAAGCAAGAATGCTCCTTGACAATATTT
ACCTCCAAGATGGCCTCATAGCCTCGCTCTATCGACCTGAGGCCGACAAAGTAGCAGCCATTGAGGGAGA
GTTCAAGCTTAGGACGGAGCAAAGGAAGACCTTTGTGGAACTCATGAAAAGAGGAGATCTTCCTGTTTGG
CTGGCCTATCAGGTTGCATCTGCCGGAATAACCTACACAGATAGAAGATGGTGCTTTGATGGCACGACCA
ACAACACCATAATGGAAGACAGTGTGCCGGCAGAGGTGTGGACCAGACACGGAGAGAAAAGAGTGCTCAA
ACCGAGGTGGATGGACGCCAGAGTTTGTTCAGATCATGCGGCCCTGAAGTCATTCAAGGAGTTTGCCGCT
GGGAAAAGATAGCACTCGAGGATATCGACGCGTGAAGCTTAGCGGCCGCAAATTCCGCCCCTCTCCCTCC
CCCCCCCCTAACGTTACTGGCCGAAGCCGCTTGGAATAAGGCCGGTGTGCGTTTGTCTATATGTTATTTT
CCACCATATTGCCGTCTTTTGGCAATGTGAGGGCCCGGAAACCTGGCCCTGTCTTCTTGACGAGCATTCC
TAGGGGTCTTTCCCCTCTCGCCAAAGGAATGCAAGGTCTGTTGAATGTCGTGAAGGAAGCAGTTCCTCTG
GAAGCTTCTTGAAGACAAACAACGTCTGTAGCGACCCTTTGCAGGCAGCGGAACCCCCCACCTGGCGACA
GGTGCCTCTGCGGCCAAAAGCCACGTGTATAAGATACACCTGCAAAGGCGGCACAACCCCAGTGCCACGT
TGTGAGTTGGATAGTTGTGGAAAGAGTCAAATGGCTCTCCTCAAGCGTATTCAACAAGGGGCTGAAGGAT
GCCCAGAAGGTACCCCATTGTATGGGATCTGATCTGGGGCCTCGGTGCACATGCTTTACATGTGTTTAGT
CGAGGTTAAAAAAACGTCTAGGCCCCCCGAACCACGGGGACGTGGTTTTCCTTTGAAAAACACGATAATA
CCATGGCCACCGAGTACAAGCCCACGGTGCGCCTCGCCACCCGCGACGACGTCCCCCGGGCCGTACGCAC
CCTCGCCGCCGCGTTCGCCGACTACCCCGCCACGCGCCACACCGTCGACCCGGACCGCCACATCGAGCGG
GTCACCGAGCTGCAAGAACTCTTCCTCACGCGCGTCGGGCTCGACATCGGCAAGGTGTGGGTCGCGGACG
ACGGCGCCGCGGTGGCGGTCTGGACCACGCCGGAGAGCGTCGAAGCGGGGGCGGTGTTCGCCGAGATCGG
CTCGCGCATGGCCGAGTTGAGCGGTTCCCGGCTGGCCGCGCAGCAACAGATGGAAGGCCTCCTGGCGCCG
CACCGGCCCAAGGAGCCCGCGTGGTTCCTGGCCACCGTCGGCGTCTCGCCCGACCACCAGGGCAAGGGTC
TGGGCAGCGCCGTCGTGCTCCCCGGAGTGGAGGCGGCCGAGCGCGCTGGGGTGCCCGCCTTCCTGGAGAC
CTCCGCGCCCCGCAACCTCCCCTTCTACGAGCGGCTCGGCTTCACCGTCACCGCCGACGTCGAGGTGCCC
GAAGGACCGCGCACCTGGTGCATGACCCGCAAGCCCGGTGCCTGAGTTCGCGTCTGGAACAATCAACCTC
TGGATTACAAAATTTGTGAAAGATTGACTGGTATTCTTAACTATGTTGCTCCTTTTACGCTATGTGGATA
CGCTGCTTTAATGCCTTTGTATCATGCTATTGCTTCCCGTATGGCTTTCATTTTCTCCTCCTTGTATAAA
TCCTGGTTGCTGTCTCTTTATGAGGAGTTGTGGCCCGTTGTCAGGCAACGTGGCGTGGTGTGCACTGTGT
TTGCTGACGCAACCCCCACTGGTTGGGGCATTGCCACCACCTGTCAGCTCCTTTCCGGGACTTTCGCTTT
CCCCCTCCCTATTGCCACGGCGGAACTCATCGCCGCCTGCCTTGCCCGCTGCTGGACAGGGGCTCGGCTG
TTGGGCACTGACAATTCCGTGGTGTTGTCGGGGAAGCTGACGTCCTTTCCATGGCTGCTCGCCTGTGTTG
CCACCTGGATTCTGCGCGGGACGTCCTTCTGCTACGTCCCTTCGGCCCTCAATCCAGCGGACCTTCCTTC
CCGCGGCCTGCTGCCGGCTCTGCGGCCTCTTCCGCGTCTTCGCCTTCGCCCTCAGACGAGTCGGATCTCC
CTTTGGGCCGCCTCCCCGCCTGGAATTAATTCTGCAGTCGAGACCTAGAAAAACATGGAGCAATCACAAG
TAGCAATACAGCAGCTACCAATGCTGATTGTGCCTGGCTAGAAGCACAAGAGGAGGAGGAGGTGGGTTTT
CCAGTCACACCTCAGGTACCTTTAAGACCAATGACTTACAAGGCAGCTGTAGATCTTAGCCACTTTTTAA
AAGAAAAGGGGGGACTGGAAGGGCTAATTCACTCCCAACGAAGACAAGATATCCTTGATCTGTGGATCTA
CCACACACAAGGCTACTTCCCTGATTGGCAGAACTACACACCAGGGCCAGGGATCAGATATCCACTGACC
TTTGGATGGTGCTACAAGCTAGTACCAGTTGAGCAAGAGAAGGTAGAAGAAGCCAATGAAGGAGAGAACA
CCCGCTTGTTACACCCTGTGAGCCTGCATGGGATGGATGACCCGGAGAGAGAAGTATTAGAGTGGAGGTT
TGACAGCCGCCTAGCATTTCATCACATGGCCCGAGAGCTGCATCCGGACTGTACTGGGTCTCTCTGGTTA
GACCAGATCTGAGCCTGGGAGCTCTCTGGCTAACTAGGGAACCCACTGCTTAAGCCTCAATAAAGCTTGC
CTTGAGTGCTTCAAGTAGTGTGTGCCCGTCTGTTGTGTGACTCTGGTAACTAGAGATCCCTCAGACCCTT
TTAGTCAGTGTGGAAAATCTCTAGCAGGGCCCGTTTAAACCCGCTGATCAGCCTCGACTGTGCCTTCTAG
TTGCCAGCCATCTGTTGTTTGCCCCTCCCCCGTGCCTTCCTTGACCCTGGAAGGTGCCACTCCCACTGTC
CTTTCCTAATAAAATGAGGAAATTGCATCGCATTGTCTGAGTAGGTGTCATTCTATTCTGGGGGGTGGGG
TGGGGCAGGACAGCAAGGGGGAGGATTGGGAAGACAATAGCAGGCATGCTGGGGATGCGGTGGGCTCTAT
GGCTTCTGAGGCGGAAAGAACCAGCTGGGGCTCTAGGGGGTATCCCC
[124 nt withheld, positions 7398-7521]
C
[91 nt withheld, positions 7523-7613]
A
[49 nt withheld, positions 7615-7663]
CCTTTGACGTTGGAGTCCACGTTCTTT
[37 nt withheld, positions 7691-7727]
ACCCTATCTCGGTCTATTCTTTTGATTTATAAGGGATTTTGCCGATTTCGGCCTATTGGTTAAAAAATGA
GCTGATTTAACAAAAATTTAACGCGAATTAATTCTGTGGAATGTGTGTCAGTTAGGGTGTGGAAAGTCCC
CAGGCTCCCCAGCAGGCAGAAGTATGCAAAGCATGCATCTCAATTAGTCAGCAACCAGGTGTGGAAAGTC
CCCAGGCTCCCCAGCAGGCAGAAGTATGCAAAGCATGCATCTCAATTAGTCAGCAACCATAGTCCCGCCC
CTAACTCCGCCCATCCCGCCCCTAACTCCGCCCAGTTCCGCCCATTCTCCGCCCCATGGCTGACTAATTT
TTTTTATTTATGCAGAGGCCGAGGCCGCCTCTGCCTCTGAGCTATTCCAGAAGTAGTGAGGAGGCTTTTT
TGGAGGCCTAGGCTTTTGCAAAAAGCTCCCGGGAGCTTGTATATCCATTTTCGGATCTGATCAGCACGTG
TTGACAATTAATCATCGGCATAGTATATCGGCATAGTATAATACGACAAGGTGAGGAACTAAACCATGGC
CAAGTTGACCAGTGCCGTTCCGGTGCTCACCGCGCGCGACGTCGCCGGAGCGGTCGAGTTCTGGACCGAC
CGGCTCGGGTTCTCCCGGGACTTCGTGGAGGACGACTTCGCCGGTGTGGTCCGGGACGACGTGACCCTGT
TCATCAGCGCGGTCCAGGACCAGGTGGTGCCGGACAACACCCTGGCCTGGGTGTGGGTGCGCGGCCTGGA
CGAGCTGTACGCCGAGTGGTCGGAGGTCGTGTCCACGAACTTCCGGGACGCCTCCGGGCCGGCCATGACC
GAGATCGGCGAGCAGCCGTGGGGGCGGGAGTTCGCCCTGCGCGACCCGGCCGGCAACTGCGTGCACTTCG
TGGCCGAGGAGCAGGACTGACACGTGCTACGAGATTTCGATTCCACCGCCGCCTTCTATGAAAGGTTGGG
CTTCGGAATCGTTTTCCGGGACGCCGGCTGGATGATCCTCCAGCGCGGGGATCTCATGCTGGAGTTCTTC
GCCCACCCCAACTTGTTTATTGCAGCTTATAATGGTTACAAATAAAGCAATAGCATCACAAATTTCACAA
ATAAAGCATTTTTTTCACTGCATTCTAGTTGTGGTTTGTCCAAACTCATCAATGTATCTTATCATGTCTG
TATACCGTCGACCTCTAGCTAGAGCTTGGCGTAATCATGGTCATAGCTGTTTCCTGTGTGAAATTGTTAT
CCGCTCACAATTCCACACAACATACGAGCCGGAAGCATAAAGTGTAAAGCCTGGGGTGCCTAATGAGTGA
GCTAACTCACATTAATTGCGTTGCGCTCACTGCCCGCTTTCCAGTCGGGAAACCTGTCGTGCCAGCTGCA
TTAATGAATCGGCCAACGCGCGGGGAGAGGCGGTTTGCGTATTGGGCGCTCTTCCGCTTCCTCGCTCACT
GACTCGCTGCGCTCGGTCGTTCGGCTGCGGCGAGCGGTATCAGCTCACTCAAAGGCGGTAATACGGTTAT
CCACAGAATCAGGGGATAACGCAGGAAAGAACATGTGAGCAAAAGGCCAGCAAAAGGCCAGGAACCGTAA
AAAGGCCGCGTTGCTGGCGTTTTTCCATAGGCTCCGCCCCCCTGACGAGCATCACAAAAATCGACGCTCA
AGTCAGAGGTGGCGAAACCCGACAGGACTATAAAGATACCAGGCGTTTCCCCCTGGAAGCTCCCTCGTGC
GCTCTCCTGTTCCGACCCTGCCGCTTACCGGATACCTGTCCGCCTTTCTCCCTTCGGGAAGCGTGGCGCT
TTCTCATAGCTCACGCTGTAGGTATCTCAGTTCGGTGTAGGTCGTTCGCTCCAAGCTGGGCTGTGTGCAC
GAACCCCCCGTTCAGCCCGACCGCTGCGCCTTATCCGGTAACTATCGTCTTGAGTCCAACCCGGTAAGAC
ACGACTTATCGCCACTGGCAGCAGCCACTGGTAACAGGATTAGCAGAGCGAGGTATGTAGGCGGTGCTAC
AGAGTTCTTGAAGTGGTGGCCTAACTACGGCTACACTAGAAGAACAGTATTTGGTATCTGCGCTCTGCTG
AAGCCAGTTACCTTCGGAAAAAGAGTTGGTAGCTCTTGATCCGGCAAACAAACCACCGCTGGTAGCGGTG
GTTTTTTTGTTTGCAAGCAGCAGATTACGCGCAGAAAAAAAGGATCTCAAGAAGATCCTTTGATCTTTTC
TACGGGGTCTGACGCTCAGTGGAACGAAAACTCACGTTAAGGGATTTTGGTCATGAGATTATCAAAAAGG
ATCTTCACCTAGATCCTTTTAAATTAAAAATGAAGTTTTAAATCAATCTAAAGTATATATGAGTAAACTT
GGTCTGACAGTTACCAATGCTTAATCAGTGAGGCACCTATCTCAGCGATCTGTCTATTTCGTTCATCCAT
AGTTGCCTGACTCCCCGTCGTGTAGATAACTACGATACGGGAGGGCTTACCATCTGGCCCCAGTGCTGCA
ATGATACCGCGAGACCCACGCTCACCGGCTCCAGATTTATCAGCAATAAACCAGCCAGCCGGAAGGGCCG
AGCGCAGAAGTGGTCCTGCAACTTTATCCGCCTCCATCCAGTCTATTAATTGTTGCCGGGAAGCTAGAGT
AAGTAGTTCGCCAGTTAATAGTTTGCGCAACGTTGTTGCCATTGCTACAGGCATCGTGGTGTCACGCTCG
TCGTTTGGTATGGCTTCATTCAGCTCCGGTTCCCAACGATCAAGGCGAGTTACATGATCCCCCATGTTGT
GCAAAAAAGCGGTTAGCTCCTTCGGTCCTCCGATCGTTGTCAGAAGTAAGTTGGCCGCAGTGTTATCACT
CATGGTTATGGCAGCACTGCATAATTCTCTTACTGTCATGCCATCCGTAAGATGCTTTTCTGTGACTGGT
GAGTACTCAACCAAGTCATTCTGAGAATAGTGTATGCGGCGACCGAGTTGCTCTTGCCCGGCGTCAATAC
GGGATAATACCGCGCCACATAGCAGAACTTTAAAAGTGCTCATCATTGGAAAACGTTCTTCGGGGCGAAA
ACTCTCAAGGATCTTACCGCTGTTGAGATCCAGTTCGATGTAACCCACTCGTGCACCCAACTGATCTTCA
GCATCTTTTACTTTCACCAGCGTTTCTGGGTGAGCAAAAACAGGAAGGCAAAATGCCGCAAAAAAGGGAA
TAAGGGCGACACGGAAATGTTGAATACTCATACTCTTCCTTTTTCAATATTATTGAAGCATTTATCAGGG
TTATTGTCTCATGAGCGGATACATATTTGAATGTATTTAGAAAAATAAACAAATAGGGGTTCCGCGCACA
TTTCCCCGAAAAGTGCCACCTGACGTCGACGGATCGGGAGATCTCCCGATCCCCTATGGTGCACTCTCAG
TACAATCTGCTCTGATGCCGCATAGTTAAGCCAGTATCTGCTCCCTGCTTGTGTGTTGGAGGTCGCTGAG
TAGTGCGCGAGCAAAATTTAAGCTACAACAAGGCAAGGCTTGACCGACAATTGCATGAAGAATCTGCTTA
GGGTTAGGCGTTTTGCGCTGCTTCGCGATGTACGGGCCAGATATACGCGTTGACATTGATTATTGACTAG
TTATTAATAGTAATCAATTACGGGGTCATTAGTTCATAGCCCATATATGGAGTTCCGCGTTACATAACTT
ACGGTAAATGGCCCGCCTGGCTGACCGCCCAACGACCCCCGCCCATTGACGTCAATAATGACGTATGTTC
CCATAGTAACGCCAATAGGGACTTTCCATTGACGTCAATGGGTGGAGTATTTACGGTAAACTGCCCACTT
GGCAGTACATCAAGTGTATCA
Features (pLannotate 1.2.2; 33 found; start..end, strand, type, name):
    131..330     +  promoter       CMV promoter: human cytomegalovirus (CMV) immediate early promoter
    348..528     +  LTR            5' LTR (truncated): truncated 5' long terminal repeat (LTR) from HIV-1
    575..700     +  misc_feature   HIV-1 Ψ: packaging signal of human immunodeficiency virus type 1
    684..1047    +  CDS            HIV-1 gag (fragment): gag protein from human immunodeficiency virus 1; gag
   1193..1426    +  misc_feature   RRE: The Rev response element (RRE) of HIV-1 allows for Rev-dependent mRNA export from the nucleus to the cytoplasm.
   1803..1903    +  CDS            Rev (fragment): human immunodeficiency virus 1 (HIV-1) Rev protein; rev; enhances nuclear export of unspliced and incompletely spliced viral mRNAs
   1953..2070    +  misc_feature   cPPT/CTS: central polypurine tract and central termination sequence of HIV-1
   2148..2359    +  promoter       EF-1α core promoter: core promoter for human elongation factor EF-1α
   2372..2640    +  LTR            5' LTR (truncated): truncated 5' long terminal repeat (LTR) from human T-cell leukemia virus (HTLV) type 1
   2679..2702    +  CDS            5xFLAG (fragment): five tandem FLAG® epitope tags
   2700..4559    +  CDS            POLG_DEN2T (fragment): Experimental evidence at protein level: Swiss-Prot protein existence level 1. [Serine protease NS3]: Displays three enzymatic activities: serine protease, NTPase and RNA helicase. NS3 serine protease, in association with NS2B, performs its autocleavage and cleaves the polyprotein at dibasic sites in the cytoplasm: C-prM, NS2A-NS2B, NS2B- NS3, NS3-NS4A, NS4A-2K and NS4B-NS5. NS3 RNA helicase binds RNA and unwinds dsRNA in the 3' to 5' direction. From Dengue virus type 2 (strain Tonga/EKB194/1974) (DENV-2).
   4608..5180    +  misc_feature   IRES: internal ribosome entry site (IRES) of the encephalomyocarditis virus (EMCV)
   5189..5785    +  CDS            PuroR: puromycin N-acetyltransferase; pac from Streptomyces alboniger; confers resistance to puromycin
   5801..6389    +  misc_feature   WPRE: woodchuck hepatitis virus posttranscriptional regulatory element
   6406..6909    +  CDS            nef (fragment): NEF_HV1LA - Experimental evidence at protein level: Swiss-Prot protein existence level 1. Extracellular Nef protein targets CD4(+) T-lymphocytes for apoptosis by interacting with CXCR4 surface receptors. From Human immunodeficiency virus type 1 group M subtype B (isolate Lai) (HIV-1).
   6916..7096    +  LTR            5' LTR (truncated): truncated 5' long terminal repeat (LTR) from HIV-1
   7128..7352    +  polyA_signal   bGH poly(A) signal: bovine growth hormone polyadenylation signal
   7356..7377    +  promoter       SV40 promoter (fragment): SV40 enhancer and early promoter
   7398..7826    +  rep_origin     f1 ori (sequence partly withheld): f1 bacteriophage origin of replication; arrow indicates direction of (+) strand synthesis
   7840..8169    +  promoter       SV40 promoter: SV40 enhancer and early promoter
   8217..8264    +  promoter       EM7 promoter: synthetic bacterial promoter&nbsp
   8283..8657    +  CDS            BleoR: antibiotic-binding protein; Sh ble from Streptoalloteichus hindustanus; confers resistance to bleomycin, phleomycin, and Zeocin™
   8667..8792    +  CDS            ble (fragment): BLE_KLEPN - Experimental evidence at protein level: Swiss-Prot protein existence level 1. Binding protein with a strong affinity to the bleomycin family of antibiotics. Binds to CL990; an antimitotic-antibiotic compound. From Klebsiella pneumoniae.
   8787..8908    +  polyA_signal   SV40 poly(A) signal: SV40 polyadenylation signal
   8979..9001    -  protein_bind   lac operator (fragment): The lac repressor binds to the lac operator to inhibit transcription in E. coli. This inhibition can be relieved by adding lactose or isopropyl-β-D-thiogalactopyranoside (IPTG). lac repressor encoded by lacI
   9005..9035    -  promoter       lac promoter: promoter for the E. coli lac operon
   9050..9071    -  protein_bind   CAP binding site: CAP binding activates transcription in the presence of cAMP. E. coli catabolite activator protein
   9084..9176    -  CDS            lacI (fragment): lac repressor; lacI; The lac repressor binds to the lac operator to inhibit transcription in E. coli. This inhibition can be relieved by adding lactose or isopropyl-β-D-thiogalactopyranoside (IPTG).
   9359..9947    -  rep_origin     ori: high-copy-number ColE1/pMB1/pBR322/pUC origin of replication
  10118..10978   -  CDS            AmpR: β-lactamase; bla; confers resistance to ampicillin, carbenicillin, and related antibiotics
  10979..11083   -  promoter       AmpR promoter: bla
  11142..11194   -  misc_feature   bom (fragment): basis of mobility region from pBR322
  11349..130     +  enhancer       CMV enhancer (across the origin): human cytomegalovirus immediate early enhancer
