[The description below was written by a language model from this plasmid's Addgene catalogue record and pLannotate feature annotations shown in this document.]
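Description:
pLV_Zika_Flag_NS3 is a third-generation, self-inactivating HIV-1-based lentiviral transfer vector built on the pLV backbone for expressing the NS3 protein of Zika virus (Asian genotype, strain PRVABC59) in mammalian cells. It is propagated in E. coli through a high-copy ColE1/pUC-type origin with ampicillin selection, and an f1 origin is also present. The lentiviral genome is transcribed in packaging cells from a chimeric CMV enhancer/promoter fused to a truncated 5' LTR, which removes the need for Tat. This is followed by the Ψ packaging signal with a gag fragment, the Rev response element for Rev-dependent nuclear export, and the cPPT/CTS that aids nuclear import of the proviral DNA. A truncated 3' LTR followed by a bGH polyadenylation signal closes the viral unit.

The internal expression cassette uses an EF-1α core promoter joined to an HTLV-1 LTR segment, a common composite promoter arrangement. It drives an N-terminal FLAG tag supplied by the backbone, fused to the NS3 open reading frame cloned between AgeI and XhoI. The annotation software labelled this coding region by homology to the dengue 2 polyprotein, reflecting the conserved flavivirus NS3 serine protease, NTPase and RNA helicase. The catalogue entry identifies it as Zika NS3. An EMCV IRES downstream links puromycin N-acetyltransferase to the same transcript, so puromycin-resistant cells should also express NS3, and a WPRE enhances transcript stability and expression. Outside the LTRs, an SV40/EM7-driven bleomycin/Zeocin resistance cassette is annotated, though it is not listed as a selectable marker. The vector suits transient or stable transduction for studying tagged NS3 function and detection.
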