Addgene plasmid #79634: pLV_Zika_Flag_NS3
Purpose: Third generation Self-inactivating lentivector expressing NS3 from Zika virus
Depositing lab: Vaithi Arumugaswami. Depositing organization: Cedars-Sinai Medical Center.
Backbone
  Vector backbone: pLV
  Vector type: Mammalian Expression, Lentiviral
  Selectable markers: Puromycin
Growth in bacteria
  Bacterial resistance: Ampicillin, 100 μg/mL
  Growth temperature: 37°C
  Growth strain: NEB Stable
  Copy number: Unknown
Gene/Insert
  Gene/Insert name: NS3
  Species: Zika virus, Asian genotype, PRVABC59 strain
  Promoter: EF1
  Tag / fusion protein: Flag (N terminal on backbone)
  Cloning method: Restriction Enzyme; 5′ cloning site AgeI (not destroyed); 3′ cloning site XhoI (not destroyed)
  Sequencing primers: 5′ unknown; 3′ pCDH-rev
Terms and licenses: Academic/Nonprofit Terms; Industry Terms: Not Available to Industry
How to cite: pLV_Zika_Flag_NS3 was a gift from Vaithi Arumugaswami (Addgene plasmid # 79634 ; http://n2t.net/addgene:79634 ; RRID:Addgene_79634)
