>Addgene plasmid #79634 | pLV_Zika_Flag_NS3 | addgene partial sequence | sequence record 151146 | pCDH-rev 5'-GCATTCCTTTGGCGAGAG-3'
TCAAGAAGACAGGGCCAGGTTTCCGGGCCCTCACATTGCCAAAAGACGGCAATATGGTGGAAAATAACAT
ATAGACAAACGCACACCGGCCTTATTCCAAGCGGCTTCGGCCAGTAACGTTAGGGGGGGGGGAGGGAGAG
GGGCGGAATTTGCGGCCGCTAAGCTTCACGCGTCGATATCCTCGAGTGCTATCTTTTCCCAGCGGCAAAC
TCCTTGAATGACTTCAGGGCCGCATGATCTGAACAAACTCTGGCGTCCATCCACCTCGGTTTGAGCACTC
TTTTCTCTCCGTGTCTGGTCCACACCTCTGCCGGCACACTGTCTTCCATTATGGTGTTGTTGGTCGTGCC
ATCAAAGCACCATCTTCTATCTGTGTAGGTTATTCCGGCAGATGCAACCTGATAGGCCAGCCAAACAGGA
AGATCTCCTCTTTTCATGAGTTCCACAAAGGTCTTCCTTTGCTCCGTCCTAAGCTTGAACTCTCCCTCAA
TGGCTGCTACTTTGTCGGCCTCAGGTCGATAGAGCGAGGCTATGAGGCCATCTTGGAGGTAAATATTGTC
AAGGAGCATTCTTGCTTCAAGCCAGTGTGCATGGTCTTCGTCAGTCTCTGCGCACCCACCTCCATACAGA
TACTCATCTCCAGGTTTGTTGGGATTCCTGCCTATGCGCCCCCTCCTCTGGGCAGCGCTGGCATGTGTGA
CAGGCATGGGTCCAGCCAGAATGACTCTCTCGCCATCAAGTATGACCGGCTTTAGGCATCTCCTGGAATC
TATGACACGGTCAGCTTTAAAGTTGGCGCCCATCTCTGAAATGTCAGTTGTCACGACAAAGTCCCACTCT
TGATGTTTTGTTTTCTGGAACTCTGTCTCAAAAGTCTTTCTGCTGAGCTGTATGACCCGTTTTCCAGCCT
TTGTCAGACAA
