>Addgene plasmid #79634 | pLV_Zika_Flag_NS3 | addgene partial sequence | sequence record 152752 | zNs3-Rev 5'-gtgggtgacattgactgctg-3'
TCTAAGGGCCTCCTCCATTTCAGCAGCGACAACCCTGGTTGGAGCTAAGATCACAGTACGGAGTCTTGTT
TTTATGGCTTCACGGACTATTTCAGGAAGAACTCTCCTGGTTTTCCCAGCTCCAGGATGCAAGTCTAAGA
CAGTTAGCTGCTTCTTCTTCAGCATCGAGGGCTCGAAGCACTCAACAGGAGTCTCTTCCTCCCTCCTCCC
TTGGGTGATGGCACTAACATAACTCCCGTTTTTGATCACGACCCCATTGCCATAAAGTCCTATCACTCTC
CCACACTTGTCTAGGATTGGAGATCCTGAAGTTCCTGCTGGGTAATCCAGCGCAACCGCTCCAATGTCCC
CATCCTTTGTCTTAAATATTCCGGGCAGAGTCTGGATGTTCCTCGCTCTCTCTCCGGGGGGCACGGCCAA
GAGCTGCACCTCGCTGTGCCCATCCCAGGCGGCATCTAGCTTCCATGGACCACAGTATGACACCAGATCC
TGCTTGACATCTCCCCAGTATGGATCAAGTCTCCCTTCACCGCTTCTCAGCGCGGATCCTTTTGTGACGT
GCCACATAGTGTGAAAGACCCCCTCTTGCATAACTCCCACTCCAACTTGTGTTGAACCTAGCAGTCTACG
AGTCATTACTCTGTACACTCCATCTGTGGTCTCCCCCTTTTTTACTTCCTTGGGAGCAGGCACATCCCAT
AGAGCACCACTCCCGGACTTGTCATCGTCGTCTTTGTAGTCGGCCATGGTGACCGGTGGTAGGCGCCGGT
CACAGCTTGGATCTGTAACGGCGCAGAACAGAAAACGAAACAAAGACGTAGAGTTGAGCAAGCAGGGTCA
GGCAAAGCGTGGAGAGCCGGCTGAGTCTAGGTAGGCTCCAAGGGAGCGCCGGACAAAGGCCCGGTCTCGA
